>Addgene plasmid #41722 | MSCVhygro-F-G9adSET | addgene full sequence | sequence record 244685 | Addgene NGS Result
TGAAAGACCCCACCTGTAGGTTTGGCAAGCTAGCTTAAGTAACGCCATTTTGCAAGGCATGGAAAATACA
TAACTGAGAATAGAGAAGTTCAGATCAAGGTTAGGAACAGAGAGACAGCAGAATATGGGCCAAACAGGAT
ATCTGTGGTAAGCAGTTCCTGCCCCGGCTCAGGGCCAAGAACAGATGGTCCCCAGATGCGGTCCCGCCCT
CAGCAGTTTCTAGAGAACCATCAGATGTTTCCAGGGTGCCCCAAGGACCTGAAATGACCCTGTGCCTTAT
TTGAACTAACCAATCAGTTCGCTTCTCGCTTCTGTTCGCGCGCTTCTGCTCCCCGAGCTCAATAAAAGAG
CCCACAACCCCTCACTCGGCGCGCCAGTCCTCCGATAGACTGCGTCGCCCGGGTACCCGTATTCCCAATA
AAGCCTCTTGCTGTTTGCATCCGAATCGTGGACTCGCTGATCCTTGGGAGGGTCTCCTCAGATTGATTGA
CTGCCCACCTCGGGGGTCTTTCATTTGGAGGTTCCACCGAGATTTGGAGACCCCTGCCCAGGGACCACCG
ACCCCCCCGCCGGGAGGTAAGCTGGCCAGCGGTCGTTTCGTGTCTGTCTCTGTCTTTGTGCGTGTTTGTG
CCGGCATCTAATGTTTGCGCCTGCGTCTGTACTAGTTAGCTAACTAGCTCTGTATCTGGCGGACCCGTGG
TGGAACTGACGAGTTCTGAACACCCGGCCGCAACCCTGGGAGACGTCCCAGGGACTTTGGGGGCCGTTTT
TGTGGCCCGACCTGAGGAAGGGAGTCGATGTGGAATCCGACCCCGTCAGGATATGTGGTTCTGGTAGGAG
ACGAGAACCTAAAACAGTTCCCGCCTCCGTCTGAATTTTTGCTTTCGGTTTGGAACCGAAGCCGCGCGTC
TTGTCTGCTGCAGCGCTGCAGCATCGTTCTGTGTTGTCTCTGTCTGACTGTGTTTCTGTATTTGTCTGAA
AATTAGGGCCAGACTGTTACCACTCCCTTAAGTTTGACCTTAGGTCACTGGAAAGATGTCGAGCGGATCG
CTCACAACCAGTCGGTAGATGTCAAGAAGAGACGTTGGGTTACCTTCTGCTCTGCAGAATGGCCAACCTT
TAACGTCGGATGGCCGCGAGACGGCACCTTTAACCGAGACCTCATCACCCAGGTTAAGATCAAGGTCTTT
TCACCTGGCCCGCATGGACACCCAGACCAGGTCCCCTACATCGTGACCTGGGAAGCCTTGGCTTTTGACC
CCCCTCCCTGGGTCAAGCCCTTTGTACACCCTAAGCCTCCGCCTCCTCTTCCTCCATCCGCCCCGTCTCT
CCCCCTTGAACCTCCTCGTTCGACCCCGCCTCGATCCTCCCTTTATCCAGCCCTCACTCCTTCTCTAGGC
GCCGGAATTAGATCCTGGCCACCATGGACTACAAGGACGACGATGACAAGATGGCGGCGGCGGCGGGAGC
TGCAGCGGCGGCGGCCGCCGAGGGGGAGGCCCCCGCTGAGATGGGGGCGCTGCTGCTGGAGAAGGAAACC
AGAGGAGCCACCGAGAGAGTTCATGGCTCTTTGGGGGACACCCCTCGTAGTGAAGAAACCCTGCCCAAGG
CCAACCCCGACTCCCTGGAGCCTGCTGGCCCCTCATCTCCAGCCTCTGTCACTGTCACTGTTGGTGATGA
GGGGGCTGACACCCCTGTAGGGGCTACACCACTCATTGGGGATGAATCTGAGAATCTTGAGGGAGATGGG
GACCTCCGTGGGGGCCGCATCCTGCTGGGCCATGCCACAAAGTCATTCCCCTCTTCCCCCAGCAAGGGGG
GTTCCTGCCCTAGCCGGGCCAAGATGTCAATGACAGGGGCGGGAAAATCACCTCCATCTGTCCAGAGTTT
GGCTATGAGGCTACTGAGTATGCCAGGAGCCCAGGGAGCTGCAGCAGCAGGGTCTGAACCCCCTCCAGCC
ACCACGAGCCCAGAGGGACAGCCCAAGGTCCACCGAGCCCGCAAAACCATGTCCAAACCAGGAAATGGAC
AGCCCCCGGTCCCTGAGAAGCGGCCCCCTGAAATACAGCATTTCCGCATGAGTGATGATGTCCACTCACT
GGGAAAGGTGACCTCAGATCTGGCCAAAAGGAGGAAGCTGAACTCAGGAGGTGGCCTGTCGGAGGAGTTA
GGTTCTGCCCGGCGTTCAGGAGAAGTGACCCTGACGAAAGGGGACCCCGGGTCCCTGGAGGAGTGGGAGA
CGGTGGTGGGTGATGACTTCAGTCTCTACTATGATTCCTACTCTGTGGATGAGCGCGTGGACTCCGACAG
CAAGTCTGAAGTTGAAGCTCTAACTGAACAACTAAGTGAAGAGGAGGAGGAGGAAGAGGAGGAAGAAGAA
GAAGAGGAAGAGGAGGAGGAAGAGGAAGAAGAAGAGGAAGATGAGGAGTCAGGGAATCAGTCAGATAGGA
GTGGTTCCAGTGGCCGGCGCAAGGCCAAGAAGAAATGGCGAAAAGACAGCCCATGGGTGAAGCCGTCTCG
GAAACGGCGCAAGCGGGAGCCTCCGCGGGCCAAGGAGCCACGAGGAGTGAATGGTGTGGGCTCCTCAGGC
CCCAGTGAGTACATGGAGGCCCCTCTGGGGTCCCTGGAGCTGCCCAGCGAGGGGACCCTCTCCCCCAACC
ACGCTGGGGTGTCCAATGACACATCTTCGCTGGAGACAGAGCGAGGGTTTGAGGAGTTGCCCCTGTGCAG
CTGCCGCATGGAGGCACCCAAGATTGACCGCATCAGCGAGAGGGCGGGGCACAAGTGCATGGCCACTGAG
AGTGTGGACGGAGAGCTGTCAGGCTGCAATGCCGCCATCCTCAAGCGGGAGACCATGAGGCCATCCAGCC
GTGTGGCCCTGATGGTGCTCTGTGAGACCCACCGCGCCCGCATGGTCAAACACCACTGCTGCCCGGGCTG
CGGCTACTTCTGCACGGCGGGCACCTTCCTGGAGTGCCACCCTGACTTCCGTGTGGCCCACCGCTTCCAC
AAGGCCTGTGTGTCTCAGCTGAATGGGATGGTCTTCTGTCCCCACTGTGGGGAGGATGCTTCTGAAGCTC
AAGAGGTGACCATCCCCCGGGGTGACGGGGTGACCCCACCGGCCGGCACTGCAGCTCCTGCACCCCCACC
CCTGTCCCAGGATGTCCCCGGGAGAGCAGGCACTTCTCAGCCCAGTGCCCGGATGCGAGGGCATGGGGAA
CCCCGGCGCCCGCCCTGCGATCCCCTGGCTGACACCATTGACAGCTCAGGGCCCTCCCTGACCCTGCCCA
ATGGGGGCTGCCTTTCAGCCGTGGGGCTGCCACTGGGGCCAGGCCGGGAGGCCCTGGAAAAGGCCCTGGT
CATCCAGGAGTCAGAGAGGCGGAAGAAGCTCCGTTTCCACCCTCGGCAGTTGTACCTGTCCGTGAAGCAG
GGCGAGCTGCAGAAGGTGATCCTGATGCTGTTGGACAACCTGGACCCCAACTTCCAGAGCGACCAGCAGA
GCAAGCGCACGCCCCTGCATGCAGCCGCCCAGAAGGGCTCCGTGGAGATCTGCCATGTGCTGCTGCAGGC
TGGAGCCAACATAAATGCAGTGGACAAACAGCAGCGGACGCCACTGATGGAGGCCGTGGTGAACAACCAC
CTGGAGGTAGCCCGTTACATGGTGCAGCGTGGTGGCTGTGTCTATAGCAAGGAGGAGGACGGTTCCACCT
GCCTCCACCACGCAGCCAAAATCGGGAACTTGGAGATGGTCAGCCTGCTGCTGAGCACAGGACAGGTGGA
CGTCAACGCCCAGGACAGTGGGGGGTGGACGCCCATCATCTGGGCTGCAGAGCACAAGCACATCGAGGTG
ATCCGCATGCTACTGACGCGGGGCGCCGACGTCACCCTCACTGACAACGAGGAGAACATCTGCCTGCACT
GGGCCTCCTTCACGGGCAGCGCCGCCATCGCCGAAGTCCTTCTGAATGCGCGCTGTGACCTCCATGCTGT
CAACTACCATGGGGACACCCCCCTGCACATCGCAGCTCGGGAGAGCTACCATGACTGCGTGCTGTTATTC
CTGTCACGTGGGGCCAACCCTGAGCTGCGGAACAAAGAGGGGGACACAGCATGGGACCTGACTCCCGAGC
GCTCCGACGTGTGGTTTGCGCTTCAACTCAACCGCAAGCTCCGACTTGGGGTGGGAAATCGGGCCATCCG
CACAGAGAAGATCATCTGCCGGGACGTGGCTCGGGGCTATGAGAACGTGCCCATTCCCTGTGTCAACGGT
GTGGATGGGGAGCCCTGCCCTGAGGATTACAAGTACATCTCAGAGAACTGCGAGACGTCCACCATGAACA
TCGATCGCAACATCACCCACCTGCAGCACTGCACGTGTGTGGACGACTGCTCTAGCTCCAACTGCCTGTG
CGGCCAGCTCAGCATCCGGTGCTGGTATGACAAGGATGGGCGATTGCTCCAGGAATTTAACAAGATTGAG
CCTCCGCTGATTTTCGAGTGTAACCAGGCGTGCTCATGCTGGAGAAACTGCAAGAACCGGGTCGTACAGA
GTGGCATCAAGGTGCGGCTACAGCTCTACCGAACAGCCAAGATGTGACTCGAGGTTAACGAATTCTACCG
GGTAGGGGAGGCGCTTTTCCCAAGGCAGTCTGGAGCATGCGCTTTAGCAGCCCCGCTGGGCACTTGGCGC
TACACAAGTGGCCTCTGGCCTCGCACACATTCCACATCCACCGGTAGGCGCCAACCGGCTCCGTTCTTTG
GTGGCCCCTTCGCGCCACCTTCTACTCCTCCCCTAGTCAGGAAGTTCCCCCCCGCCCCGCAGCTCGCGTC
GTGCAGGACGTGACAAATGGAAGTAGCACGTCTCACTAGTCTCGTGCAGATGGACAGCACCGCTGAGCAA
TGGAAGCGGGTAGGCCTTTGGGGCAGCGGCCAATAGCAGCTTTGCTCCTTCGCTTTCTGGGCTCAGAGGC
TGGGAAGGGGTGGGTCCGGGGGCGGGCTCAGGGGCGGGCTCAGGGGCGGGGCGGGCGCCCGAAGGTCCTC
CGGAGGCCCGGCATTCTGCACGCTTCAAAAGCGCACGTCTGCCGCGCTGTTCTCCTCTTCCTCATCTCCG
GGCCTTTCGACCTGCATCCCGCCACCATGAAAAAGCCTGAACTCACCGCGACGTCTGTCGAGAAGTTTCT
GATCGAAAAGTTCGACAGCGTCTCCGACCTGATGCAGCTCTCGGAGGGCGAAGAATCTCGTGCTTTCAGC
TTCGATGTAGGAGGGCGTGGATATGTCCTGCGGGTAAATAGCTGCGCCGATGGTTTCTACAAAGATCGTT
ATGTTTATCGGCACTTTGCATCGGCCGCGCTCCCGATTCCGGAAGTGCTTGACATTGGGGAATTCAGCGA
GAGCCTGACCTATTGCATCTCCCGCCGTGCACAGGGTGTCACGTTGCAAGACCTGCCTGAAACCGAACTG
CCCGCTGTTCTGCAGCCGGTCGCGGAGGCCATGGATGCGATCGCTGCGGCCGATCTTAGCCAGACGAGCG
GGTTCGGCCCATTCGGACCGCAAGGAATCGGTCAATACACTACATGGCGTGATTTCATATGCGCGATTGC
TGATCCCCATGTGTATCACTGGCAAACTGTGATGGACGACACCGTCAGTGCGTCCGTCGCGCAGGCTCTC
GATGAGCTGATGCTTTGGGCCGAGGACTGCCCCGAAGTCCGGCACCTCGTGCACGCGGATTTCGGCTCCA
ACAATGTCCTGACGGACAATGGCCGCATAACAGCGGTCATTGACTGGAGCGAGGCGATGTTCGGGGATTC
CCAATACGAGGTCGCCAACATCTTCTTCTGGAGGCCGTGGTTGGCTTGTATGGAGCAGCAGACGCGCTAC
TTCGAGCGGAGGCATCCGGAGCTTGCAGGATCGCCGCGGCTCCGGGCGTATATGCTCCGCATTGGTCTTG
ACCAACTCTATCAGAGCTTGGTTGACGGCAATTTCGATGATGCAGCTTGGGCGCAGGGTCGATGCGACGC
AATCGTCCGATCCGGAGCCGGGACTGTCGGGCGTACACAAATCGCCCGCAGAAGCGCGGCCGTCTGGACC
GATGGCTGTGTAGAAGTACTCGCCGATAGTGGAAACCGACGCCCCAGCACTCGTCCGAGGGCAAAGGAAT
AGAGTAGATGCCGACCGAACAAGAGCTGATTTCGAGAACGCCTCAGCCAGCAACTCGCGCGAGCCTAGCA
AGGCAAATGCGAGAGAACGGCCTTACGCTTGGTGGCACAGTTCTCGTCCACAGTTCGCTAAGCTCGCTCG
GCTGGGTCGCGGGAGGGCCGGTCGCAGTGATTCAGGCCCTTCTGGATTGTGTTGGTCCCCAGGGCACGAT
TGTCATGCCCACGCACTCGGGTGATCTGACTGATCCCGCAGATTGGAGATCGCCGCCCGTGCCTGCCGAT
TGGGTGCAGATCCGTCGACCTGCAGCCAAGCTTATCGATAAAATAAAAGATTTTATTTAGTCTCCAGAAA
AAGGGGGGAATGAAAGACCCCACCTGTAGGTTTGGCAAGCTAGCTTAAGTAACGCCATTTTGCAAGGCAT
GGAAAATACATAACTGAGAATAGAGAAGTTCAGATCAAGGTTAGGAACAGAGAGACAGCAGAATATGGGC
CAAACAGGATATCTGTGGTAAGCAGTTCCTGCCCCGGCTCAGGGCCAAGAACAGATGGTCCCCAGATGCG
GTCCCGCCCTCAGCAGTTTCTAGAGAACCATCAGATGTTTCCAGGGTGCCCCAAGGACCTGAAATGACCC
TGTGCCTTATTTGAACTAACCAATCAGTTCGCTTCTCGCTTCTGTTCGCGCGCTTCTGCTCCCCGAGCTC
AATAAAAGAGCCCACAACCCCTCACTCGGCGCGCCAGTCCTCCGATAGACTGCGTCGCCCGGGTACCCGT
GTATCCAATAAACCCTCTTGCAGTTGCATCCGACTTGTGGTCTCGCTGTTCCTTGGGAGGGTCTCCTCTG
AGTGATTGACTACCCGTCAGCGGGGGTCTTTCATGGGTAACAGTTTCTTGAAGTTGGAGAACAACATTCT
GAGGGTAGGAGTCGAATATTAAGTAATCCTGACTCAATTAGCCACTGTTTTGAATCCACATACTCCAATA
CTCCTGAAATAGTTCATTATGGACAGCGCAGAAAGAGCTGGGGAGAATTGTGAAATTGTTATCCGCTCAC
AATTCCACACAACATACGAGCCGGAAGCATAAAGTGTAAAGCCTGGGGTGCCTAATGAGTGAGCTAACTC
ACATTAATTGCGTTGCGCTCACTGCCCGCTTTCCAGTCGGGAAACCTGTCGTGCCAGCTGCATTAATGAA
TCGGCCAACGCGCGGGGAGAGGCGGTTTGCGTATTGGGCGCTCTTCCGCTTCCTCGCTCACTGACTCGCT
GCGCTCGGTCGTTCGGCTGCGGCGAGCGGTATCAGCTCACTCAAAGGCGGTAATACGGTTATCCACAGAA
TCAGGGGATAACGCAGGAAAGAACATGTGAGCAAAAGGCCAGCAAAAGGCCAGGAACCGTAAAAAGGCCG
CGTTGCTGGCGTTTTTCCATAGGCTCCGCCCCCCTGACGAGCATCACAAAAATCGACGCTCAAGTCAGAG
GTGGCGAAACCCGACAGGACTATAAAGATACCAGGCGTTTCCCCCTGGAAGCTCCCTCGTGCGCTCTCCT
GTTCCGACCCTGCCGCTTACCGGATACCTGTCCGCCTTTCTCCCTTCGGGAAGCGTGGCGCTTTCTCATA
GCTCACGCTGTAGGTATCTCAGTTCGGTGTAGGTCGTTCGCTCCAAGCTGGGCTGTGTGCACGAACCCCC
CGTTCAGCCCGACCGCTGCGCCTTATCCGGTAACTATCGTCTTGAGTCCAACCCGGTAAGACACGACTTA
TCGCCACTGGCAGCAGCCACTGGTAACAGGATTAGCAGAGCGAGGTATGTAGGCGGTGCTACAGAGTTCT
TGAAGTGGTGGCCTAACTACGGCTACACTAGAAGAACAGTATTTGGTATCTGCGCTCTGCTGAAGCCAGT
TACCTTCGGAAAAAGAGTTGGTAGCTCTTGATCCGGCAAACAAACCACCGCTGGTAGCGGTGGTTTTTTT
GTTTGCAAGCAGCAGATTACGCGCAGAAAAAAAGGATCTCAAGAAGATCCTTTGATCTTTTCTACGGGGT
CTGACGCTCAGTGGAACGAAAACTCACGTTAAGGGATTTTGGTCATGAGATTATCAAAAAGGATCTTCAC
CTAGATCCTTTTAAATTAAAAATGAAGTTTTAAATCAATCTAAAGTATATATGAGTAAACTTGGTCTGAC
AGTTACCAATGCTTAATCAGTGAGGCACCTATCTCAGCGATCTGTCTATTTCGTTCATCCATAGTTGCCT
GACTCCCCGTCGTGTAGATAACTACGATACGGGAGGGCTTACCATCTGGCCCCAGTGCTGCAATGATACC
GCGAGACCCACGCTCACCGGCTCCAGATTTATCAGCAATAAACCAGCCAGCCGGAAGGGCCGAGCGCAGA
AGTGGTCCTGCAACTTTATCCGCCTCCATCCAGTCTATTAATTGTTGCCGGGAAGCTAGAGTAAGTAGTT
CGCCAGTTAATAGTTTGCGCAACGTTGTTGCCATTGCTACAGGCATCGTGGTGTCACGCTCGTCGTTTGG
TATGGCTTCATTCAGCTCCGGTTCCCAACGATCAAGGCGAGTTACATGATCCCCCATGTTGTGCAAAAAA
GCGGTTAGCTCCTTCGGTCCTCCGATCGTTGTCAGAAGTAAGTTGGCCGCAGTGTTATCACTCATGGTTA
TGGCAGCACTGCATAATTCTCTTACTGTCATGCCATCCGTAAGATGCTTTTCTGTGACTGGTGAGTACTC
AACCAAGTCATTCTGAGAATAGTGTATGCGGCGACCGAGTTGCTCTTGCCCGGCGTCAATACGGGATAAT
ACCGCGCCACATAGCAGAACTTTAAAAGTGCTCATCATTGGAAAACGTTCTTCGGGGCGAAAACTCTCAA
GGATCTTACCGCTGTTGAGATCCAGTTCGATGTAACCCACTCGTGCACCCAACTGATCTTCAGCATCTTT
TACTTTCACCAGCGTTTCTGGGTGAGCAAAAACAGGAAGGCAAAATGCCGCAAAAAAGGGAATAAGGGCG
ACACGGAAATGTTGAATACTCATACTCTTCCTTTTTCAATATTATTGAAGCATTTATCAGGGTTATTGTC
TCATGAGCGGATACATATTTGAATGTATTTAGAAAAATAAACAAATAGGGGTTCCGCGCACATTTCCCCG
AAAAGTGCCACCTGACGTCTAAGAAACCATTATTATCATGACATTAACCTATAAAAATAGGCGTATCACG
AGGCCCTTTCGTCTCGCGCGTTTCGGTGATGACGGTGAAAACCTCTGACACATGCAGCTCCCGGAGACGG
TCACAGCTTGTCTGTAAGCGGATGCCGGGAGCAGACAAGCCCGTCAGGGCGCGTCAGCGGGTGTTGGCGG
GTGTCGGGGCTGGCTTAACTATGCGGCATCAGAGCAGATTGTACTGAGAGTGCACCATATGCGGTGTGAA
ATACCGCACAGATGCGTAAGGAGAAAATACCGCATCAGGCGCCATTCGCCATTCAGGCTGCGCAACTGTT
GGGAAGGGCGATCGGTGCGGGCCTCTTCGCTATTACGCCAGCTGGCGAAAGGGGGATGTGCTGCAAGGCG
ATTAAGTTGGGTAACGCCAGGGTTTTCCCAGTCACGACGTTGTAAAACGACGGCGCAAGGAATGGTGCAT
GCAAGGAGATGGCGCCCAACAGTCCCCCGGCCACGGGGCCTGCCACCATACCCACGCCGAAACAAGCGCT
CATGAGCCCGAAGTGGCGAGCCCGATCTTCCCCATCGGTGATGTCGGCGATATAGGCGCCAGCAACCGCA
CCTGTGGCGCCGGTGATGCCGGCCACGATGCGTCCGGCGTAGAGGCGATTAGTCCAATTTGTTAAAGACA
GGATATCAGTGGTCCAGGCTCTAGTTTTGACTCAACAATATCACCAGCTGAAGCCTATAGAGTACGAGCC
ATAGATAAAATAAAAGATTTTATTTAGTCTCCAGAAAAAGGGGGGAA
Features (pLannotate 1.2.2; 21 found; start..end, strand, type, name):
    579..920     +  misc_feature   MESV Ψ: packaging signal of murine embryonic stem cell virus
    987..1403    +  CDS            gag (truncated): truncated Moloney murine leukemia virus (MMLV) gag gene lacking the start codon
   1430..1450    +  CDS            FLAG (fragment): FLAG® epitope tag, followed by an enterokinase cleavage site
   1490..4594    +  CDS            EHMT2 (fragment): EHMT2_HUMAN - Also known as BAT8, C6orf30, G9A, KMT1C, NG36. Experimental evidence at protein level: Swiss-Prot protein existence level 1. Histone methyltransferase that specifically mono- and dimethylates 'Lys-9' of histone H3 (H3K9me1 and H3K9me2, respectively) in euchromatin. H3K9me represents a specific tag for epigenetic transcriptional repression by recruiting HP1 proteins to methylated histones. Also mediates monomethylation of 'Lys-56' of histone H3 (H3K56me1) in G1 phase, leading to promote interaction between histone H3 and PCNA and regulating DNA replication. Also weakly methylates
   4620..5119    +  promoter       PGK promoter: mouse phosphoglycerate kinase 1 promoter
   5137..6162    +  CDS            HygR: aminoglycoside phosphotransferase from E. coli; aph(4)-Ia; confers resistance to hygromycin
   6180..6458    +  CDS            yokD (fragment): YOKD_BACSU - Experimental evidence at protein level: Swiss-Prot protein existence level 1. May contribute to antibiotic resistance. From Bacillus subtilis (strain 168).
   6520..7034    +  LTR            3' LTR: 3' long terminal repeat from murine embryonic stem cell virus
   7196..7212    -  protein_bind   lac operator: The lac repressor binds to the lac operator to inhibit transcription in E. coli. This inhibition can be relieved by adding lactose or isopropyl-β-D-thiogalactopyranoside (IPTG). lac repressor encoded by lacI
   7220..7250    -  promoter       lac promoter: promoter for the E. coli lac operon
   7265..7286    -  protein_bind   CAP binding site: CAP binding activates transcription in the presence of cAMP. E. coli catabolite activator protein
   7299..7391    -  CDS            lacI (fragment): lac repressor; lacI; The lac repressor binds to the lac operator to inhibit transcription in E. coli. This inhibition can be relieved by adding lactose or isopropyl-β-D-thiogalactopyranoside (IPTG).
   7574..8162    -  rep_origin     ori: high-copy-number ColE1/pMB1/pBR322/pUC origin of replication
   8333..9193    -  CDS            AmpR: β-lactamase; bla; confers resistance to ampicillin, carbenicillin, and related antibiotics
   9194..9298    -  promoter       AmpR promoter: bla
   9393..9428    +  CDS            rop (fragment): Rop protein, which maintains plasmids at low copy number; rop
   9530..9629    +  misc_feature   bom (fragment): basis of mobility region from pBR322
   9635..9784    -  CDS            lacZα (fragment): LacZα fragment of β-galactosidase; lacZ fragment
   9784..9985    -  CDS            TcR (fragment): tetracycline efflux protein; tet; confers resistance to tetracycline
   9986..10084   +  CDS            env (fragment): murine leukemia virus gPr80 envelope polyprotein precursor; env; proteolytically cleaved into gp70SU and p15TM subunits
  10126..515     +  LTR            5' LTR (across the origin): 5' long terminal repeat from murine embryonic stem cell virus
