[The description below was written by a language model from this plasmid's Addgene catalogue record and pLannotate feature annotations shown in this document.]
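Description:
MSCVhygro-F-G9adSET is a murine stem cell virus (MSCV)-based retroviral vector, built on the pMSCVhyg backbone, for expressing a mutant form of the human histone methyltransferase G9a (EHMT2) in mammalian cells. The plasmid is about 10.1 kb and is propagated in E. coli under ampicillin selection (β-lactamase gene with its own promoter) from a ColE1/pUC-type origin; the catalogue nonetheless lists it as low copy. Short remnants of lacI, lacZα, rop, bom, tetracycline resistance and env are also annotated in the bacterial portion and appear to be non-functional backbone leftovers.

The proviral region is bounded by 5′ and 3′ long terminal repeats from murine embryonic stem cell virus. The 5′ LTR is followed by the Ψ packaging signal and a truncated gag segment lacking its start codon, which together allow the transcript to be packaged into virions when viral proteins are supplied in trans by a packaging cell line. No separate promoter is annotated upstream of the insert, so expression is presumably driven by the 5′ LTR. The insert of roughly 3.1 kb encodes G9a with an N-terminal FLAG tag for detection or immunoprecipitation. The name suggests a deletion of the catalytic SET domain, but the record does not define the exact mutation. Sequencing also found three substitutions relative to the reference protein: T55N, V387A and D577G. Downstream, a mouse PGK promoter drives a hygromycin resistance gene, allowing selection of stably transduced cells. The associated work concerns G9a-mediated repression of PPARγ expression and adipogenesis, where such a mutant would plausibly serve as a comparison to wild-type G9a.
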