Addgene plasmid #41722: MSCVhygro-F-G9adSET
Purpose: Retroviral expression of human G9a mutant in mammalian cells
Depositing lab: Kai Ge. Depositing organization: National Institute of Diabetes & Digestive & Kidney Diseases (NIDDK). Publication: Histone H3K9 methyltransferase G9a represses PPARgamma expression and adipogenesis. Wang L, Xu S, Lee JE, Baldridge A, Grullon S, Peng W, Ge K. EMBO J. 2012 Nov 23. doi: 10.1038/emboj.2012.306. PubMed 23178591.
Backbone
  Vector backbone: pmscvhyg
  Backbone manufacturer: mscvhyg
  Backbone size w/o insert (bp): 7000
  Total vector size (bp): 10000
  Vector type: Mammalian Expression, Retroviral
  Selectable markers: Hygromycin
Growth in bacteria
  Bacterial resistance: Ampicillin, 100 μg/mL
  Growth temperature: 37°C
  Growth strain: DH5alpha
  Copy number: Low Copy
Gene/Insert
  Gene/Insert name: G9adset (alt name: EHMT2)
  Species: H. sapiens (human)
  Insert size (bp): 3100
  Entrez Gene: EHMT2 (a.k.a. BAT8, C6orf30, G9A, GAT8, KMT1C, NG36)
  Tag / fusion protein: flag (N terminal on insert)
  Cloning method: Restriction Enzyme; 5′ cloning site BglII (destroyed during cloning); 3′ cloning site XhoI (not destroyed)
  Sequencing primers: 5′ CCCTTGAACCTCCTCGTTCGACC; 3′ n/a
Terms and licenses: Academic/Nonprofit Terms; Industry Terms: Not Available to Industry
Depositor comments: Relative to NCBI reference NP_006700.3, Addgene NGS identified the following variants in the plasmid insert: T55N, V387A, and D577G.
How to cite: MSCVhygro-F-G9adSET was a gift from Kai Ge (Addgene plasmid # 41722 ; http://n2t.net/addgene:41722 ; RRID:Addgene_41722)
