>Addgene plasmid #41722 | MSCVhygro-F-G9adSET | addgene partial sequence | sequence record 56885 | pLXSN5 5'-CCCTTGAACCTCCTCGTTCGACC-3'
CAGCCCTCACTCCTTCTCTAGGCGCCGGAATTAGATCCTGGCCACCATGGACTACAAGGACGACGATGAC
AAGATGGCGGCGGCGGCGGGAGCTGCAGCGGCGGCGGCCGCCGAGGGGGAGGCCCCCGCTGAGATGGGGG
CGCTGCTGCTGGAGAAGGAAACCAGAGGAGCCACCGAGAGAGTTCATGGCTCTTTGGGGGACACCCCTCG
TAGTGAAGAAACCCTGCCCAAGGCCAACCCCGACTCCCTGGAGCCTGCTGGCCCCTCATCTCCAGCCTCT
GTCACTGTCACTGTTGGTGATGAGGGGGCTGACACCCCTGTAGGGGCTACACCACTCATTGGGGATGAAT
CTGAGAATCTTGAGGGAGATGGGGACCTCCGTGGGGGCCGCATCCTGCTGGGCCATGCCACAAAGTCATT
CCCCTCTTCCCCCAGCAAGGGGGGTTCCTGCCCTAGCCGGGCCAAGATGTCAATGACAGGGGCGGGAAAA
TCACCTCCATCTGTCCAGAGTTTGGCTATGAGGCTACTGAGTATGCCAGGAGCCCAGGGAGCTGCAGCAG
CAGGGTCTGAACCCCCTCCAGCCACCACGAGCCCAGAGGGACAGCCCAAGGTCCACCGAGCCCGCAAAAC
CATGTCCAAACCAGGAAATGGACAGCCCCCGGTCCCTGAGAAGCGGCCCCCTGAAATACAGCATTTCCGC
ATGAGTGATGATGTCCACTCACTGGGAAAGGTGACCTCAGATCTGGCCAAAAGGAGGAAGCTGAACTCAG
GAGGTGGCCTGTCGGAGGAGTTAGGTTCTGCCCGGCGTTCAGGAGAAGTGACCCTGACGAAAGGGGACCC
CGGGTCCCTGGAGGAGTGGGAGACGGTGGTGGGTGATGACTTCAGTCTCTACTATGATTCCTACTCTGTG
GATGAGCGCGTGGACTC
