>Addgene plasmid #41722 | MSCVhygro-F-G9adSET | addgene partial sequence | sequence record 56889 | MSCV_C_rev2 5'-ggccagaggccacttgtgtagcgcc-3'
CGGGGCTGCTAAGCGCATGCTCCAGACTGCCTTGGGAAAAGCGCCTCCCCTACCCGGTAGAATTCGTTAA
CCTCGAGTCACATCTTGGCTGTTCGGTAGAGCTGTAGCCGCACCTTGATGCCACTCTGTACGACCCGGTT
CTTGCAGTTTCTCCAGCATGAGCACGCCTGGTTACACTCGAAAATCAGCGGAGGCTCAATCTTGTTAAAT
TCCTGGAGCAATCGCCCATCCTTGTCATACCAGCACCGGATGCTGAGCTGGCCGCACAGGCAGTTGGAGC
TAGAGCAGTCGTCCACACACGTGCAGTGCTGCAGGTGGGTGATGTTGCGATCGATGTTCATGGTGGACGT
CTCGCAGTTCTCTGAGATGTACTTGTAATCCTCAGGGCAGGGCTCCCCATCCACACCGTTGACACAGGGA
ATGGGCACGTTCTCATAGCCCCGAGCCACGTCCCGGCAGATGATCTTCTCTGTGCGGATGGCCCGATTTC
CCACCCCAAGTCGGAGCTTGCGGTTGAGTTGAAGCGCAAACCACACGTCGGAGCGCTCGGGAGTCAGGTC
CCATGCTGTGTCCCCCTCTTTGTTCCGCAGCTCAGGGTTGGCCCCACGTGACAGGAATAACAGCACGCAG
TCATGGTAGCTCTCCCGAGCTGCGATGTGCAGGGGGGTGTCCCCATGGTAGTTGACAGCATGGAGGTCAC
AGCGCGCATTCAGAAGGACTTCGGCGATGGCGGCGCTGCCCGTGAAGGAGGCCCAGTGCAGGCAGATGTT
CTCCTCGTTGTCAGTGAGGGTGACGTCGGCGCCCCGCGTCAGTAGCATGCGGATCACCTCGATGTGCTTG
TGCTCTGCAGCCCAGATGATGGGCGTCCACCCCCCACTGTCCTGGGCGTTGACGTCCACCTGTCCTGTGC
TCAGCAGCAGGCTGACCATCTCCAAGTTCCCGATTTTGGCTGCGTGGTGGAGGCAGGTGGAACCGTCCTC
CTCCTTGCTATAGACACAGCCACCAC
